Addgene plasmid #237979: TRAV22
Purpose: Encodes TRAV22 allele, P2A, and TRBC to generate TCRs via cloning
Depositing lab: Michael Birnbaum. Depositing organization: Massachusetts Institute of Technology. Publication: Scalable TCR synthesis and screening enable antigen reactivity mapping in vitiligo. Gaglione SA, Mukkamala RS, Krishna C, Smith BE, Wadsworth MH 2nd, Jelinsky SA, Perez CR, Schmidt-Hong L, Katz EL, Gellatly KJ, Ali LR, Shen J, Holec PV, Zhao QH, Chan AO, Xu EJK, Kravarik KM, Guzova JA, Dobson CS, Singh H, Garber M, Dougan M, Dougan SK, Harris JE, Winkler A, Birnbaum ME. Immunity. 2026 Feb 10;59(2):477-493.e9. doi: 10.1016/j.immuni.2026.01.001. Epub 2026 Jan 28. PubMed 41610844.
Backbone
  Vector backbone: pTwist Kan High Copy v2
  Backbone manufacturer: Twist
  Backbone size w/o insert (bp): 2255
  Vector type: Synthetic Biology
Growth in bacteria
  Bacterial resistance: Kanamycin, 50 μg/mL
  Growth temperature: 37°C
  Growth strain: DH5alpha
  Copy number: High Copy
Gene/Insert
  Gene/Insert name: TRBC-P2A-TRAV22
  Species: H. sapiens (human)
  Insert size (bp): 947
  Mutation: None
  Entrez Gene: TRAV22 (a.k.a. TCRAV13S1, TCRAV22S1)
  Cloning method: Unknown
Terms and licenses: Academic/Nonprofit Terms; Industry Terms: Not Available to Industry
Depositor comments: Please visit https://doi.org/10.1101/2025.04.24.649726 for bioRxiv preprint.
How to cite: TRAV22 was a gift from Michael Birnbaum (Addgene plasmid # 237979 ; http://n2t.net/addgene:237979 ; RRID:Addgene_237979)
