[The description below was written by a language model from this plasmid's Addgene catalogue record and pLannotate feature annotations shown in this document.]
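Description:
TRAV22 is a small bacterial cloning plasmid built on the Twist pTwist Kan High Copy v2 backbone and classed as a synthetic biology part vector. It serves as a modular building block for assembling human T cell receptor (TCR) expression constructs, not as an expression vector itself. It is propagated in E. coli using a high-copy ColE1/pUC-type origin and selected with kanamycin through an aph(3')-Ia aminoglycoside phosphotransferase gene. The short rop and lacZα matches in the feature table are annotated only as fragments and appear to be backbone remnants. No eukaryotic promoter, polyadenylation signal or viral element is annotated, which fits a storage or donor plasmid.

The 947 bp human insert is recorded as TRBC-P2A-TRAV22. The annotation identifies the constant region as TRBC2, the TCR beta chain constant domain, followed downstream on the same strand by the TRAV22 alpha chain variable gene segment. The gap between the two annotated coding regions corresponds to the stated P2A self-cleaving peptide, although the annotation software did not call it. This arrangement provides the central portion of a bicistronic beta-P2A-alpha TCR cassette. In a finished construct, a beta variable/CDR3 region would sit upstream of TRBC and an alpha CDR3/J region and constant domain would follow TRAV22, so that both chains are produced from one transcript through ribosomal skipping at P2A.

The stated purpose is to generate TCRs via cloning, and the plasmid appears to be one member of a set of V-gene allele plasmids for scalable TCR synthesis and antigen reactivity screening. The record does not state the assembly method or the flanking cloning sites.
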