Features (pLannotate 1.2.2; 6 found; start..end, strand, type, name):
    245..833     -  rep_origin     ori: high-copy-number ColE1/pMB1/pBR322/pUC origin of replication
   1014..1823    -  CDS            KanR: aminoglycoside phosphotransferase; aph(3')-Ia; confers resistance to kanamycin in bacteria or G418 (Geneticin®) in eukaryotes
   1930..1971    +  CDS            rop (fragment): Rop protein, which maintains plasmids at low copy number; rop
   2160..2203    -  CDS            lacZα (fragment): LacZα fragment of β-galactosidase; lacZ fragment
   2269..2802    +  CDS            TRBC2: TRBC2_HUMAN - Also known as TCRBC2 From Homo sapiens (Human).
   2869..3177    +  CDS            TRAV22 (fragment): TVA22_HUMAN - Experimental evidence at protein level: Swiss-Prot protein existence level 1. V region of the variable domain of T cell receptor (TR) alpha chain that participates in the antigen recognition (PubMed:24600447). Alpha-beta T cell receptors are antigen specific receptors which are essential to the immune response and are present on the cell surface of T lymphocytes. Recognize peptide-major histocompatibility (MH) (pMH) complexes that are displayed by antigen presenting cells (APC), a prerequisite for efficient T cell adaptive immunity against pathogens (PubMed:25493333). Binding of
>Addgene plasmid #237979 | TRAV22 | addgene full sequence | sequence record 475826 | Addgene NGS Result
AGGCTAGGTGGAGGCTCAGTGATGATAAGTCTGCGATGGTGGATGCATGTGTCATGGTCATAGCTGTTTC
CTGTGTGAAATTGTTATCCGCTCAGAGGGCACAATCCTATTCCGCGCTATCCGACAATCTCCAAGACATT
AGGTGGAGTTCAGTTCGGCGTATGGCATATGTCGCTGGAAAGAACATGTGAGCAAAAGGCCAGCAAAAGG
CCAGGAACCGTAAAAAGGCCGCGTTGCTGGCGTTTTTCCATAGGCTCCGCCCCCCTGACGAGCATCACAA
AAATCGACGCTCAAGTCAGAGGTGGCGAAACCCGACAGGACTATAAAGATACCAGGCGTTTCCCCCTGGA
AGCTCCCTCGTGCGCTCTCCTGTTCCGACCCTGCCGCTTACCGGATACCTGTCCGCCTTTCTCCCTTCGG
GAAGCGTGGCGCTTTCTCATAGCTCACGCTGTAGGTATCTCAGTTCGGTGTAGGTCGTTCGCTCCAAGCT
GGGCTGTGTGCACGAACCCCCCGTTCAGCCCGACCGCTGCGCCTTATCCGGTAACTATCGTCTTGAGTCC
AACCCGGTAAGACACGACTTATCGCCACTGGCAGCAGCCACTGGTAACAGGATTAGCAGAGCGAGGTATG
TAGGCGGTGCTACAGAGTTCTTGAAGTGGTGGCCTAACTACGGCTACACTAGAAGAACAGTATTTGGTAT
CTGCGCTCTGCTGAAGCCAGTTACCTTCGGAAAAAGAGTTGGTAGCTCTTGATCCGGCAAACAAACCACC
GCTGGTAGCGGTGGTTTTTTTGTTTGCAAGCAGCAGATTACGCGCAGAAAAAAAGGATCTCAAGAAGAAG
ATCCTTTGATCTTTTCTACGGGGTCTGACGCTCAGTGGAACGAAAACTCACGTTAAGGGATTTTGGTCAT
GAGATTATCAAAAAGGATCTTCACCTAGATCCTTTTAAATTAAAAATGAAGTTTTAAATCAAGCCCAATC
TGAATAATGTTACAACCAATTAACCAATTCTGATTAGAAAAACTCATCGAGCATCAAATGAAACTGCAAT
TTATTCATATCAGGATTATCAATACCATATTTTTGAAAAAGCCGTTTCTGTAATGAAGGAGAAAACTCAC
CGAGGCAGTTCCATAGGATGGCAAGATCCTGGTATCGGTCTGCGATTCCGACTCGTCCAACATCAATACA
ACCTATTAATTTCCCCTCGTCAAAAATAAGGTTATCAAGTGAGAAATCACCATGAGTGACGACTGAATCC
GGTGAGAATGGCAAAAGTTTATGCATTTCTTTCCAGACTTGTTCAACAGGCCAGCCATTACGCTCGTCAT
CAAAATCACTCGCATCAACCAAACCGTTATTCATTCGTGATTGCGCCTGAGCAAGACGAAATACGCGATC
GCTGTTAAAAGGACAATTACAAACAGGAATCGAATGCAACCGGCGCAGGAACACTGCCAGCGCATCAACA
ATATTTTCACCTGAATCAGGATATTCTTCTAATACCTGGAATGCTGTTTTTCCGGGGATCGCAGTGGTGA
GTAACCATGCATCATCAGGAGTACGGATAAAATGCTTGATGGTCGGAAGAGGCATAAATTCCGTCAGCCA
GTTTAGTCTGACCATCTCATCTGTAACATCATTGGCAACGCTACCTTTGCCATGTTTCAGAAACAACTCT
GGCGCATCGGGCTTCCCATACAAGCGATAGATTGTCGCACCTGATTGCCCGACATTATCGCGAGCCCATT
TATACCCATATAAATCAGCATCCATGTTGGAATTTAATCGCGGCCTCGACGTTTCCCGTTGAATATGGCT
CATAACACCCCTTGTATTACTGTTTATGTAAGCAGACAGTTTTATTGTTCATGATGATATATTTTTATCT
TGTGCAATGTAACATCAGAGATTTTGAGACACGGGCCAGAGCTGCATCGCGCGTTTCGGTGATGACGGTG
AAAACCTCTGACACATGCAGCTCCCGGGACGGTCACAGCTTGTCTGTAAGCGGATGCCGGGAGCAGACAA
GCCCGTCAGGGCGCGTCAGCGGGTGTTGGCTGTTGTTTGTCGCATTATACGAGCGTCCAGGTTGGGATAC
CTGAAACAAAACCCATCGTACGGCCAAGGAAGTCTCCAATAACTGTGATCCACCACAAGCGCCAGGGTTT
TCCCAGTCACGACGTTGTAAAACGACGGCCAGTCATGCATAATCCGCACGCATCTGGAATAAGGAAGTGC
CATTCCGCCTGACCTCTCGAGGTCAAGAGACGGGTCTCATGTATTCCCACCCGAGGTCGCTGTGTTTGAG
CCATCAGAAGCAGAGATCTCCCACACCCAAAAGGCCACACTGGTGTGCCTGGCCACAGGCTTCTACCCCG
ACCACGTGGAGCTGAGCTGGTGGGTGAATGGGAAGGAGGTGCACAGTGGGGTCAGCACAGACCCGCAGCC
CCTCAAGGAGCAGCCCGCCCTCAATGACTCCAGATACTGCCTGAGCAGCCGCCTGAGAGTCTCGGCCACC
TTCTGGCAGAACCCCCGCAACCACTTCCGCTGTCAAGTCCAGTTCTACGGGCTCTCGGAGAATGACGAGT
GGACCCAGGATAGGGCCAAACCTGTCACCCAGATCGTCAGCGCCGAGGCCTGGGGTAGAGCAGACTGTGG
CTTCACCTCCGAGTCTTACCAGCAAGGGGTCCTGTCTGCCACCATCCTCTATGAGATCTTGCTAGGGAAG
GCCACCTTGTATGCCGTGCTGGTCAGTGCCCTCGTGCTGATGGCCATGGTCAAGAGAAAGGATTCCAGAG
GCGGAAGTGGAGCAACCAATTTCTCCTTGCTGAAGCAGGCCGGTGACGTTGAGGAAAACCCAGGACCAAT
GAAGAGGATATTGGGAGCTCTGCTGGGGCTCTTGAGTGCCCAGGTTTGCTGTGTGAGAGGAATACAAGTG
GAGCAGAGTCCTCCAGACCTGATTCTCCAGGAGGGAGCCAATTCCACGCTGCGGTGCAATTTTTCTGACT
CTGTGAACAATTTGCAGTGGTTTCATCAAAACCCTTGGGGACAGCTCATCAACCTGTTTTACATTCCCTC
AGGGACAAAACAGAATGGAAGATTAAGCGCCACGACTGTCGCTACGGAACGCTACAGCTTATTGTACATT
TCCTCTTCCCAGACCACAGACTCTGGAAGAGACCCGTCTCAGGGTACTCGAG
